Addgene plasmid #244768: CL20_mEGFP_Vidr_001
Purpose: Express mEGFP-tagged intrinsically disordered protein (IDR), Vidr_001, derived from human protein MY18B
Depositing lab: Richard Kriwacki. Depositing organization: St. Jude Children's Research Hospital. Publication: Proteome-wide computational analyses reveal links between protein condensate formation and RNA biology. Maiti S, Tripathi S, Baggett DW, Phillips AH, Park CG, Wang J, Wahiduzzaman, Freyaldenhoven WT, Kinger S, Pioso BJ, Bollinger JC, Somjee R, Lang B, Babu MM, Kriwacki RW. Sci Adv. 2025 Dec 5;11(49):eady1420. doi: 10.1126/sciadv.ady1420. Epub 2025 Dec 3. PubMed 41337585.
Backbone
  Vector backbone: CL20
  Vector type: Mammalian Expression
Growth in bacteria
  Bacterial resistance: Ampicillin, 100 μg/mL
  Growth temperature: 37°C
  Growth strain: NEB Stable
  Copy number: High Copy
Gene/Insert
  Gene/Insert name: Vidr_001
  Species: H. sapiens (human)
  Mutation: Unmutated
  Tag / fusion protein: monomeric EGFP (N terminal on insert)
  Cloning method: Restriction Enzyme; 5′ cloning site Unknown (unknown if destroyed)
Terms and licenses: Academic/Nonprofit Terms; Industry Terms: Not Available to Industry
Depositor comments: MY18B_2135_2314
How to cite: CL20_mEGFP_Vidr_001 was a gift from Richard Kriwacki (Addgene plasmid # 244768 ; http://n2t.net/addgene:244768 ; RRID:Addgene_244768)
