[The description below was written by a language model from this plasmid's Addgene catalogue record and pLannotate feature annotations shown in this document.]
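Description:
CL20_mEGFP_Vidr_001 is a mammalian expression plasmid of about 7.6 kb built on the CL20 backbone. The catalogue lists it simply as a mammalian expression vector, but the feature table shows it has the architecture of an HIV-1-derived, self-inactivating lentiviral transfer vector. It is propagated in E. coli through a high-copy ColE1/pUC-type origin and selected with ampicillin via the β-lactamase gene. The recorded growth strain is a recombination-reduced one, consistent with the repeated LTR sequences. Remnants of lac regulatory elements and a short SV40 origin/poly(A) region are also annotated in the bacterial backbone.

The viral portion begins with a CMV enhancer fused to a truncated 5' LTR, which would drive Tat-independent genomic RNA production in packaging cells. This is followed by the Ψ packaging signal with a partial gag segment, the cPPT/CTS, the Rev response element, and a ΔU3 3' LTR fragment with a rabbit β-globin polyadenylation signal downstream. Between these elements, an internal CMV enhancer/promoter drives a single open reading frame encoding monomeric EGFP fused at the N terminus of Vidr_001. Vidr_001 is an unmutated intrinsically disordered region of human MYO18B (MY18B), which the depositor notes as residues 2135–2314. The annotated MYO18B match slightly overlaps the 3' LTR annotation, which probably reflects automated boundary calling. No WPRE or mammalian selection marker is annotated.

The construct is intended to express the fluorescently tagged IDR in mammalian cells so its localisation can be imaged. It comes from a proteome-wide study linking protein condensate formation to RNA biology. Delivery could be by transfection or, given the lentiviral elements, by transduction, though the record does not state which route was used.
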