Features (pLannotate 1.2.2; 28 found; start..end, strand, type, name):
      1..589     +  rep_origin     ori: high-copy-number ColE1/pMB1/pBR322/pUC origin of replication
    772..826     +  CDS            lacI (fragment): lac repressor; lacI; The lac repressor binds to the lac operator to inhibit transcription in E. coli. This inhibition can be relieved by adding lactose or isopropyl-β-D-thiogalactopyranoside (IPTG).
    828..962     -  polyA_signal   SV40 poly(A) signal: SV40 polyadenylation signal
    982..1117    -  rep_origin     SV40 ori: SV40 origin of replication
   1141..1163    -  promoter       SV40 promoter (fragment): SV40 enhancer and early promoter
   1170..1209    +  CDS            lacI (fragment): lac repressor; lacI; The lac repressor binds to the lac operator to inhibit transcription in E. coli. This inhibition can be relieved by adding lactose or isopropyl-β-D-thiogalactopyranoside (IPTG).
   1222..1243    +  protein_bind   CAP binding site: CAP binding activates transcription in the presence of cAMP. E. coli catabolite activator protein
   1258..1288    +  promoter       lac promoter: promoter for the E. coli lac operon
   1296..1312    +  protein_bind   lac operator: The lac repressor binds to the lac operator to inhibit transcription in E. coli. This inhibition can be relieved by adding lactose or isopropyl-β-D-thiogalactopyranoside (IPTG). lac repressor encoded by lacI
   1697..1752    -  polyA_signal   β-globin poly(A) signal: rabbit β-globin polyadenylation signal (Gil and Proudfoot, 1987)
   1838..1973    -  LTR            3' LTR (ΔU3) (fragment): self-inactivating 3' long terminal repeat (LTR) from HIV-1
   1931..2608    -  CDS            MYO18B (fragment): MY18B_HUMAN - Experimental evidence at protein level: Swiss-Prot protein existence level 1. May be involved in intracellular trafficking of the muscle cell when in the cytoplasm, whereas entering the nucleus, may be involved in the regulation of muscle specific genes. May play a role in the control of tumor development and progression; restored MYO18B expression in lung cancer cells suppresses anchorage-independent growth. From Homo sapiens (Human).
   2651..3367    -  CDS            mEGFP: mEGFP is a basic (constitutively fluorescent) green fluorescent protein published in 2002, derived from Aequorea victoria. It has moderate acid sensitivity.
   3381..3418    -  misc_feature   MCS (fragment): multiple cloning site
   3417..3433    -  promoter       tight TRE promoter (fragment): Tet-responsive promoter PTight, consisting of seven tet operator sequences followed by the minimal CMV promoter
   3449..3652    -  promoter       CMV promoter: human cytomegalovirus (CMV) immediate early promoter
   3653..3956    -  enhancer       CMV enhancer: human cytomegalovirus immediate early enhancer
   4024..4040    -  misc_feature   MCS (fragment): multiple cloning site
   4040..4065    -  CDS            Rev (fragment): human immunodeficiency virus 1 (HIV-1) Rev protein; rev; enhances nuclear export of unspliced and incompletely spliced viral mRNAs
   4442..4675    -  misc_feature   RRE: The Rev response element (RRE) of HIV-1 allows for Rev-dependent mRNA export from the nucleus to the cytoplasm.
   4809..4892    -  CDS            vif (fragment): VIF_HV1BR - Experimental evidence at protein level: Swiss-Prot protein existence level 1. Counteracts the innate antiviral activity of host APOBEC3F and APOBEC3G. Forms a complex with host APOBEC3F and APOBEC3G thus preventing the entry of these lethally hypermutating enzymes into progeny virions. Recruits an active E3 ubiquitin ligase complex composed of elongin BC, CUL5, and RBX2 to induce polyubiquitination of APOBEC3G and APOBEC3F. In turn, they are directed to the 26S proteasome for degradation. Vif interaction with APOBEC3G also blocks its cytidine deaminase activity in a proteasome-inde
   5035..5152    -  misc_feature   cPPT/CTS: central polypurine tract and central termination sequence of HIV-1
   5301..5660    -  CDS            HIV-1 gag (fragment): gag protein from human immunodeficiency virus 1; gag
   5644..5769    -  misc_feature   HIV-1 Ψ: packaging signal of human immunodeficiency virus type 1
   5816..6073    -  LTR            5' LTR (truncated): truncated 5' long terminal repeat (LTR) from HIV-1
   6075..6454    -  enhancer       CMV enhancer: human cytomegalovirus immediate early enhancer
   6485..6589    +  promoter       AmpR promoter: bla
   6590..7450    +  CDS            AmpR: β-lactamase; bla; confers resistance to ampicillin, carbenicillin, and related antibiotics
>Addgene plasmid #244768 | CL20_mEGFP_Vidr_001 | addgene full sequence | sequence record 488231 | Addgene NGS Result
TTGAGATCCTTTTTTTCTGCGCGTAATCTGCTGCTTGCAAACAAAAAAACCACCGCTACCAGCGGTGGTT
TGTTTGCCGGATCAAGAGCTACCAACTCTTTTTCCGAAGGTAACTGGCTTCAGCAGAGCGCAGATACCAA
ATACTGTTCTTCTAGTGTAGCCGTAGTTAGGCCACCACTTCAAGAACTCTGTAGCACCGCCTACATACCT
CGCTCTGCTAATCCTGTTACCAGTGGCTGCTGCCAGTGGCGATAAGTCGTGTCTTACCGGGTTGGACTCA
AGACGATAGTTACCGGATAAGGCGCAGCGGTCGGGCTGAACGGGGGGTTCGTGCACACAGCCCAGCTTGG
AGCGAACGACCTACACCGAACTGAGATACCTACAGCGTGAGCTATGAGAAAGCGCCACGCTTCCCGAAGG
GAGAAAGGCGGACAGGTATCCGGTAAGCGGCAGGGTCGGAACAGGAGAGCGCACGAGGGAGCTTCCAGGG
GGAAACGCCTGGTATCTTTATAGTCCTGTCGGGTTTCGCCACCTCTGACTTGAGCGTCGATTTTTGTGAT
GCTCGTCAGGGGGGCGGAGCCTATGGAAAAACGCCAGCAACGCGGCCTTTTTACGGTTCCTGGCCTTTTG
CTGGCCTTTTGCTCACATGTTCTTTCCTGCGTTATCCCCTGATTCTGTGGATAACCGTATTACCGCCTTT
GAGTGAGCTGATACCGCTCGCCGCAGCCGAACGACCGAGCGCAGCGAGTCAGTGAGCGAGGAAGCGGAAG
AGCGCCCAATACGCAAACCGCCTCTCCCCGCGCGTTGGCCGATTCATTAATGCAGCGGATCCAGACATGA
TAAGATACATTGATGAGTTTGGACAAACCACAACTAGAATGCAGTGAAAAAAATGCTTTATTTGTGAAAT
TTGTGATGCTATTGCTTTATTTGTAACCATTATAAGCTGCAATAAACAAGTTAGCTTTTTGCAAAAGCCT
AGGCCTCCAAAAAAGCCTCCTCACTACTTCTGGAATAGCTCAGAGGCCGAGGCGGCCTCGGCCTCTGCAT
AAATAAAAAAAATTAGTCAGCCATGGGGCGGAGAATGGGCGGAACTGGGCGGAGTTAGGGGCGGGATGGG
CGGAGTTAGGGGCGGGACTATGGTTGCTGACTAATTGAGATGCGGATCCGCTGGCACGACAGGTTTCCCG
ACTGGAAAGCGGGCAGTGAGCGCAACGCAATTAATGTGAGTTAGCTCACTCATTAGGCACCCCAGGCTTT
ACACTTTATGCTTCCGGCTCGTATGTTGTGTGGAATTGTGAGCGGATAACAATTTCACACAGGAAACAGC
TATGACCATGATTACGCCAAGCTTGGGCTGCAGGTCGAGGGATCTCCATAAGAGAAGAGGGACAGCTATG
ACTGGGAGTAGTCAGGAGAGGAGGAAAAATCTGGCTAGTAAAACATGTAAGGAAAATTTTAGGGATGTTA
AAGAAAAAAATAACACAAAACAAAATATAAAAAAAATCTAACCTCAAGTCAAGGCTTTTCTATGGAATAA
GGAATGGACAGCAGGGGGCTGTTTCATATACTGATGACCTCTTTATAGCCAACCTTTGTTCATGGCAGCC
AGCATATGGGCATATGTTGCCAAACTCTAAACCAAATACTCATTCTGATGTTTTAAATGATTTGCCCTCC
CATATGTCCTTCCGAGTGAGAGACACAAAAAATTCCAACACACTATTGCAATGAAAATAAATTTCCTTTA
TTAGCCAGAAGTCAGATGCTCAAGGGGCTTCATGATGTCCCCATAATTTTTGGCAGAGGGAAAAAGATCT
GCTAGCTCGAGCAGCTGAAGCTTTATTGAGGCTTAAGCAGTGGGTTCCCTAGTTAGCCAGAGAGCTCCCA
GGCTCAGATCTGGTCTAACCAGAGAGACCCAGTACAGGCAAAAAGCAGATCTTGTCTTCTTTGGGAGTGA
ATTAGCCCTTCCAGTCCCCCCTTTTCTTTTAAAAAGTGGCTAAGATCTACAGCTGCCTTGTAAGTCATTG
GTCTTAAAGGTACCGTAATCTTATCTAGAACCGGTTCATTCAATCTCCAAAGGAGATTTCGCCCCGACGC
GCAGAGAAAGATTACCTTCATCACTGCCCGCGCGTCCACGACGCAAGGTGCTGGCCCCCGTAGTCTGGTA
GATGGGAAGTGTAGGCCAATCCTCCAGACCCAGTGTCGATCCTTGCCCACGCTGTGCACGTTTACGGCGT
AAACCCTCAACAAACTCGGACAGTGCAGCGGATGGCGAAGGCAGCTTTTCACGACTTAATGGGCTGGTGT
TAGTACTGCGAGAGGCCAGAGGACTCGACGCAGGCTCCAGACGCTCCGTACTTTTGCGTTGGACCGCCAG
AACCTCCCCGTCCCCGAAATGGCAGTATTTTTGGCGGCGAACAAAATGCGGGGAGACGGGTTTGTCTCCA
GAGGTCTTACTGTGTACATTCGTTGAACGTGCACGGCTTAACGCCAGCGCGGATTGGGTGCGCTCTGTAT
CGCCCGCTTCTTCGTTAATGCGGGGGGAAAGAATGCGGCTGCTGGTAGCAGATTGACGCGAAGGCGTACG
CATGGTATCAGTAGCTAACCGGGAAGCGGCCGCACTTCCCCCGGAGCCTCCGCTTCCGCCCTTGTACAGC
TCGTCCATGCCGAGAGTGATCCCGGCGGCGGTCACGAACTCCAGCAGGACCATGTGATCGCGCTTCTCGT
TGGGGTCTTTGCTCAGCTTGGACTGGGTGCTCAGGTAGTGGTTGTCGGGCAGCAGCACGGGGCCGTCGCC
GATGGGGGTGTTCTGCTGGTAGTGGTCGGCGAGCTGCACGCTGCCGTCCTCGATGTTGTGGCGGATCTTG
AAGTTCACCTTGATGCCGTTCTTCTGCTTGTCGGCCATGATATAGACGTTGTGGCTGTTGTAGTTGTACT
CCAGCTTGTGCCCCAGGATGTTGCCGTCCTCCTTGAAGTCGATGCCCTTCAGCTCGATGCGGTTCACCAG
GGTGTCGCCCTCGAACTTCACCTCGGCGCGGGTCTTGTAGTTGCCGTCGTCCTTGAAGAAGATGGTGCGC
TCCTGGACGTAGCCTTCGGGCATGGCGGACTTGAAGAAGTCGTGCTGCTTCATGTGGTCGGGGTAGCGGC
TGAAGCACTGCACGCCGTAGGTCAGGGTGGTCACGAGGGTGGGCCAGGGCACGGGCAGCTTGCCGGTGGT
GCAGATGAACTTCAGGGTCAGCTTGCCGTAGGTGGCATCGCCCTCGCCCTCGCCGGACACGCTGAACTTG
TGGCCGTTTACGTCGCCGTCCAGCTCGACCAGGATGGGCACCACCCCGGTGAACAGCTCCTCGCCCTTGC
TCACCATGGTGGCGACCGGTGGATCCCGGGCCCGCGGTACCGTCGACTGCAGAATTCGGTTCACTAAACG
AGCCCGGTTCACTAAACGAGCTCTGCTTATATAGACCTCCCACCGTACACGCCTACCGCCCATTTGCGTC
AATGGGGCGGAGTTGTTACGACATTTTGGAAAGTCCCGTTGATTTTGGTGCCAAAACAAACTCCCATTGA
CGTCAATGGGGTGGAGACTTGGAAATCCCCGTGAGTCAAACCGCTATCCACGCCCATTGATGTACTGCCA
AAACCGCATCACCATGGTAATAGCGATGACTAATACGTAGATGTACTGCCAAGTAGGAAAGTCCCATAAG
GTCATGTACTGGGCATAATGCCAGGCGGGCCATTTACCGTCATTGACGTCAATAGGGGGCGTACTTGGCA
TATGATACACTTGATGTACTGCCAAGTGGGCAGTTTACCGTAAATACTCCACCCATTGACGTCAATGGAA
AGTCCCTATTGGCGTTACTATGGGAACATACGTCATTATTGACGTCAATGGGCGGGGGTCGTTGGGCGGT
CAGCCAGGCGGGCCATTTACCGTAAGTTATGTAACGCGGAACTCCATATATGGGCTATGAACTAATGACC
CCGTAATTGATTACTATTAATAACTAGCACGCGTTCGAAGCTTGAGCTCGGTCCCCTCGGGGTTGGGAGG
TGGGTCTGAAACGATAATGGTGAATATCCCTGCCTAACTCTATTCACTATAGAAAGTACAGCAAAAACTA
TTCTTAAACCTACCAAGCCTCCTACTATCATTATGAATAATTTTATATACCACAGCCAATTTGTTATGTT
AAACCAATTCCACAAACTTGCCCATTTATCTAATTCCAATAATTCTTGTTCATTCTTTTCTTGCTGGTTT
TGCGATTCTTCAATTAAGGAGTGTATTAAGCTTGTGTAATTGTTAATTTCTCTGTCCCACTCCATCCAGG
TCGTGTGATTCCAAATCTGTTCCAGAGATTTATTACTCCAACTAGCATTCCAAGGCACAGCAGTGGTGCA
AATGAGTTTTCCAGAGCAACCCCAAATCCCCAGGAGCTGTTGATCCTTTAGGTATCTTTCCACAGCCAGG
ATTCTTGCCTGGAGCTGCTTGATGCCCCAGACTGTGAGTTGCAACAGATGCTGTTGCGCCTCAATAGCCC
TCAGCAAATTGTTCTGCTGCTGCACTATACCAGACAATAATTGTCTGGCCTGTACCGTCAGCGTCATTGA
CGCTGCGCCCATAGTGCTTCCTGCTGCTCCCAAGAACCCAAGGAACAAAGCTCCTATTCCCACTGCTCTT
TTTTCTCTCTGCACCACTCTTCTCTTTGCCTTGGTGGGTGCTACTCCTAATGGTTCAATTTTTACTACTT
TATATTTATATAATTCACTTCTCCAATTGTCCCTCATATCTCCTCCTTATGGTGTTTTACTAAACTTTTC
CATGTTCTAATCCTCATCCTGTCTACTTGCCACACAATCATCACCTGCCATCTGTTTTCCATAATCCCTA
ATGATCTTTGCTTTTCTTCTTGGCACTACTTTTATGTCACTATTATCTTGTATTACTACTGCCCCTTCAC
CTTTCCAGAGGAGCTTTGCTGGTCCTTTCCAAAGTGGATTTCTGCTGTCCCTGTAATAAACCCGAAAATT
TTGAATTTTTGTAATTTGTTTTTGTAATTCTTTAGTTTGTATGTCTGTTGCTATTATGTCTACTATTCTT
TCCCCTGCACTGTACCCCCCAATCCCCCCTTTTCTTTTAAAATTGTGGATGAATACTGCCATTTGTACTG
CTGTCTTAAGATGTTCAGCCTGATCTCTTACCTGTCCTATAATTTTCTTTAATTCTTTATTCATAGATTC
TACTACTCCTTGACTTTGGGGATTGTAGGGAATTTCCAGGTCTGAAGATCCTGCTGCTTGCTGTGCTTTT
TTCTTACTTTTGTTTTGCTCTTCCTCTATCTTGTCTAAAGCTTCCTTGGTGTCTTTTATCTCTATCCTTT
GATGCACACAATAGAGGGTTGCTACTGTATTATATAATGATCTAAGTTCTTCTGATCCTGTCTGAAGGGA
TGGTTGTAGCTGTCCCAGTATTTGTCTACAGCCTTCTGATGTTTCTAACAGGCCAGTATTAACTGCGAAT
CGTTCTAGCTCCCTGCTTGCCCATACTATATGTTTTAATTTATATTTTTTCTTTCCCCCTGGCCTTAACC
GAATTTTTTCCCATCGCGATCTAATTCTCCCCCGCTTAATACTGACGCTCTCGCACCCATCTCTCTCCTT
CTAGCCTCCGCTAGTCAAAATTTTTGGCGTACTCACCAGTCGCCGCCCCTCGCCTCTTGCCGTGCGCGCT
TCAGCAAGCCGAGTCCTGCGTCGAGAGAGCTCCTCTGGTTTCCCTTTCGCTTTCAAGTCCCTGTTCGGGC
GCCACTGCTAGAGATTTTCCACACTGACTAAAAGGGTCTGAGGGATCTCTAGTTACCAGAGTCACACAAC
AGACGGGCACACACTACTTGAAGCACTCAAGGCAAGCTTTATTGAGGCTTAAGCAGTGGGTTCCCTAGTT
AGCCAGAGAGCTCCCAGGCTCAGATCTGGTCTAACCAGAGAGACCCAGTACAGGCAAAAAGCAGCTGCTT
ATATGCAGGATCTGAGGGCTCGCCACTCCCCAGTCCCGCCCAGGCCACGCCTCCCATGGTAATAGCGATG
ACTAATACGTAGATGTACTGCCAAGTAGGAAAGTCCCATAAGGTCATGTACTGGGCATAATGCCAGGCGG
GCCATTTACCGTCATTGACGTCAATAGGGGGCGTACTTGGCATATGATACACTTGATGTACTGCCAAGTG
GGCAGTTTACCGTAAATACTCCACCCATTGACGTCAATGGAAAGTCCCTATTGGCGTTACTATGGGAACA
TACGTCATTATTGACGTCAATGGGCGGGGGTCGTTGGGCGGTCAGCCAGGCGGGCCATTTACCGTAAGTT
ATGTAACGCGGAACTCCATATATGGGCTATGAACTAATGACCCCGTAATTGATTACTATTAATAACTAGT
CAATAATCAATGTCGACCCAGGTGGCACTTTTCGGGGAAATGTGCGCGGAACCCCTATTTGTTTATTTTT
CTAAATACATTCAAATATGTATCCGCTCATGAGACAATAACCCTGATAAATGCTTCAATAATATTGAAAA
AGGAAGAGTATGAGTATTCAACATTTCCGTGTCGCCCTTATTCCCTTTTTTGCGGCATTTTGCCTTCCTG
TTTTTGCTCACCCAGAAACGCTGGTGAAAGTAAAAGATGCTGAAGATCAGTTGGGTGCACGAGTGGGTTA
CATCGAACTGGATCTCAACAGCGGTAAGATCCTTGAGAGTTTTCGCCCCGAAGAACGTTTTCCAATGATG
AGCACTTTTAAAGTTCTGCTATGTGGCGCGGTATTATCCCGTATTGACGCCGGGCAAGAGCAACTCGGTC
GCCGCATACACTATTCTCAGAATGACTTGGTTGAGTACTCACCAGTCACAGAAAAGCATCTTACGGATGG
CATGACAGTAAGAGAATTATGCAGTGCTGCCATAACCATGAGTGATAACACTGCGGCCAACTTACTTCTG
ACAACGATCGGAGGACCGAAGGAGCTAACCGCTTTTTTGCACAACATGGGGGATCATGTAACTCGCCTTG
ATCGTTGGGAACCGGAGCTGAATGAAGCCATACCAAACGACGAGCGTGACACCACGATGCCTGTAGCAAT
GGCAACAACGTTGCGCAAACTATTAACTGGCGAACTACTTACTCTAGCTTCCCGGCAACAATTAATAGAC
TGGATGGAGGCGGATAAAGTTGCAGGACCACTTCTGCGCTCGGCCCTTCCGGCTGGCTGGTTTATTGCTG
ATAAATCTGGAGCCGGTGAGCGTGGGTCTCGCGGTATCATTGCAGCACTGGGGCCAGATGGTAAGCCCTC
CCGTATCGTAGTTATCTACACGACGGGGAGTCAGGCAACTATGGATGAACGAAATAGACAGATCGCTGAG
ATAGGTGCCTCACTGATTAAGCATTGGTAACTGTCAGACCAAGTTTACTCATATATACTTTAGATTGATT
TAAAACTTCATTTTTAATTTAAAAGGATCTAGGTGAAGATCCTTTTTGATAATCTCATGACCAAAATCCC
TTAACGTGAGTTTTCGTTCCACTGAGCGTCAGACCCCGTAGAAAAGATCAAAGGATCTTC
